Addgene plasmid #71598: pJK508
Purpose: Produces Acetobacter aceti 1023 N5-carboxyaminoimidazole ribonucleotide mutase, Trp34>Phe/His59>Asn/Trp165>Phe mutant (AaPurE1fwf-H59N)
Depositing lab: T. J. Kappock. Depositing organization: Purdue University.
Backbone
  Vector backbone: pET23a
  Backbone size w/o insert (bp): 3666
  Total vector size (bp): 4176
  Vector type: Bacterial Expression
Growth in bacteria
  Bacterial resistance: Ampicillin, 100 μg/mL
  Growth temperature: 37°C
  Growth strain: DH5alpha
  Copy number: High Copy
Gene/Insert
  Gene/Insert name: N5-carboxyaminoimidazole ribonucleotide mutase (alt names: purE; AZ09_02690)
  Species: Acetobacter aceti 1023
  Mutation: changes tryptophan-34 to phenylalanine, histidine-59 to asparagine, tryptophan-165 to phenylalanine, additional N-terminal methionine
  GenBank ID: AAZ04483.1 KDE21029.1
  Promoter: T7
  Cloning method: Restriction Enzyme; 5′ cloning site NdeI (not destroyed); 3′ cloning site EcoRI (not destroyed)
  Sequencing primers: 5′ T7 promoter; 3′ T7 terminator
Terms and licenses: Academic/Nonprofit Terms; Industry Terms: Not Available to Industry
Depositor comments: The protein produced has no detectable catalytic activity.
How to cite: pJK508 was a gift from T. J. Kappock (Addgene plasmid # 71598 ; http://n2t.net/addgene:71598 ; RRID:Addgene_71598)
