[The description below was written by a language model from this plasmid's Addgene catalogue record and pLannotate feature annotations shown in this document.]
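Description:
pJK508 is a bacterial expression plasmid built on the pET23a backbone (about 4.2 kb in total) that produces a triple-mutant form of N5-carboxyaminoimidazole ribonucleotide mutase (PurE) from Acetobacter aceti 1023. The purE coding sequence was inserted between the NdeI and EcoRI sites, both of which are retained. This places it downstream of the bacteriophage T7 promoter and the efficient T7 gene 10 ribosome binding site, and upstream of the T7 terminator. Transcription therefore depends on T7 RNA polymerase supplied by the expression host. The plasmid is propagated in E. coli through a ColE1/pMB1-type origin and is catalogued as high copy, although the annotation also detects the pBR322-derived bom and rop regions. Selection is by ampicillin resistance from the bla gene, and an f1 origin is also present.

The encoded protein, designated AaPurE1fwf-H59N, carries Trp34>Phe, His59>Asn and Trp165>Phe substitutions plus an additional N-terminal methionine. PurE normally converts N5-CAIR to CAIR in purine biosynthesis, but the depositor notes that this variant has no detectable catalytic activity. The record does not state a specific application beyond producing this mutant protein. The automated feature table labels the insert as a fragment matching E. coli PurE. This reflects homology-based annotation rather than the source organism, which the catalogue gives as A. aceti. A vector-derived His-tag sequence is annotated downstream of the insert, but the record lists no tag on the protein and does not say whether this sequence is translated.
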