Features (pLannotate 1.2.2; 13 found; start..end, strand, type, name):
     12..466     +  rep_origin     f1 ori (sequence partly withheld): f1 bacteriophage origin of replication; arrow indicates direction of (+) strand synthesis
    493..597     +  promoter       AmpR promoter: bla
    598..1458    +  CDS            AmpR: β-lactamase; bla; confers resistance to ampicillin, carbenicillin, and related antibiotics
   1629..2217    +  rep_origin     ori: high-copy-number ColE1/pMB1/pBR322/pUC origin of replication
   2403..2545    -  misc_feature   bom: basis of mobility region from pBR322
   2647..2838    -  CDS            rop: Rop protein, which maintains plasmids at low copy number; rop
   2855..3235    +  CDS            YPB1_ECOLX: Protein predicted: Swiss-Prot protein existence level 4. From Escherichia coli.
   3347..3365    +  promoter       T7 promoter: promoter for bacteriophage T7 RNA polymerase
   3397..3419    +  RBS            RBS: efficient ribosome binding site from bacteriophage T7 gene 10 (Olins and Rangwala, 1989)
   3499..3960    +  CDS            purE (fragment): PURE_ECOLI - Experimental evidence at protein level: Swiss-Prot protein existence level 1. Catalyzes the conversion of N5-carboxyaminoimidazole ribonucleotide (N5-CAIR) to 4-carboxy-5-aminoimidazole ribonucleotide (CAIR). From Escherichia coli (strain K12).
   4019..4036    +  CDS            9xHis (fragment): 9xHis affinity tag
   4046..4095    +  CDS            SET1 (fragment): solubility-enhancement tag derived from T7 phage gene 10B
   4103..4150    +  terminator     T7 terminator: transcription terminator for bacteriophage T7 RNA polymerase
>Addgene plasmid #71598 | pJK508 | depositor full sequence | sequence record 131672 | pJK508 sequence 4175 bps
TGGCGAATGGG
[124 nt withheld, positions 12-135]
C
[90 nt withheld, positions 137-226]
A
[49 nt withheld, positions 228-276]
CCTTTGACGTTGGAGTCCACGTTCTTT
[37 nt withheld, positions 304-340]
ACCCTATCTCGGTCTATTCTTTTGATTTATAAGGGATTTTGCCGATTTCGGCCTATTGGTTAAAAAATGA
GCTGATTTAACAAAAATTTAACGCGAATTTTAACAAAATATTAACGTTTACAATTTCAGGTGGCACTTTT
CGGGGAAATGTGCGCGGAACCCCTATTTGTTTATTTTTCTAAATACATTCAAATATGTATCCGCTCATGA
GACAATAACCCTGATAAATGCTTCAATAATATTGAAAAAGGAAGAGTATGAGTATTCAACATTTCCGTGT
CGCCCTTATTCCCTTTTTTGCGGCATTTTGCCTTCCTGTTTTTGCTCACCCAGAAACGCTGGTGAAAGTA
AAAGATGCTGAAGATCAGTTGGGTGCACGAGTGGGTTACATCGAACTGGATCTCAACAGCGGTAAGATCC
TTGAGAGTTTTCGCCCCGAAGAACGTTTTCCAATGATGAGCACTTTTAAAGTTCTGCTATGTGGCGCGGT
ATTATCCCGTATTGACGCCGGGCAAGAGCAACTCGGTCGCCGCATACACTATTCTCAGAATGACTTGGTT
GAGTACTCACCAGTCACAGAAAAGCATCTTACGGATGGCATGACAGTAAGAGAATTATGCAGTGCTGCCA
TAACCATGAGTGATAACACTGCGGCCAACTTACTTCTGACAACGATCGGAGGACCGAAGGAGCTAACCGC
TTTTTTGCACAACATGGGGGATCATGTAACTCGCCTTGATCGTTGGGAACCGGAGCTGAATGAAGCCATA
CCAAACGACGAGCGTGACACCACGATGCCTGCAGCAATGGCAACAACGTTGCGCAAACTATTAACTGGCG
AACTACTTACTCTAGCTTCCCGGCAACAATTAATAGACTGGATGGAGGCGGATAAAGTTGCAGGACCACT
TCTGCGCTCGGCCCTTCCGGCTGGCTGGTTTATTGCTGATAAATCTGGAGCCGGTGAGCGTGGGTCTCGC
GGTATCATTGCAGCACTGGGGCCAGATGGTAAGCCCTCCCGTATCGTAGTTATCTACACGACGGGGAGTC
AGGCAACTATGGATGAACGAAATAGACAGATCGCTGAGATAGGTGCCTCACTGATTAAGCATTGGTAACT
GTCAGACCAAGTTTACTCATATATACTTTAGATTGATTTAAAACTTCATTTTTAATTTAAAAGGATCTAG
GTGAAGATCCTTTTTGATAATCTCATGACCAAAATCCCTTAACGTGAGTTTTCGTTCCACTGAGCGTCAG
ACCCCGTAGAAAAGATCAAAGGATCTTCTTGAGATCCTTTTTTTCTGCGCGTAATCTGCTGCTTGCAAAC
AAAAAAACCACCGCTACCAGCGGTGGTTTGTTTGCCGGATCAAGAGCTACCAACTCTTTTTCCGAAGGTA
ACTGGCTTCAGCAGAGCGCAGATACCAAATACTGTCCTTCTAGTGTAGCCGTAGTTAGGCCACCACTTCA
AGAACTCTGTAGCACCGCCTACATACCTCGCTCTGCTAATCCTGTTACCAGTGGCTGCTGCCAGTGGCGA
TAAGTCGTGTCTTACCGGGTTGGACTCAAGACGATAGTTACCGGATAAGGCGCAGCGGTCGGGCTGAACG
GGGGGTTCGTGCACACAGCCCAGCTTGGAGCGAACGACCTACACCGAACTGAGATACCTACAGCGTGAGC
TATGAGAAAGCGCCACGCTTCCCGAAGGGAGAAAGGCGGACAGGTATCCGGTAAGCGGCAGGGTCGGAAC
AGGAGAGCGCACGAGGGAGCTTCCAGGGGGAAACGCCTGGTATCTTTATAGTCCTGTCGGGTTTCGCCAC
CTCTGACTTGAGCGTCGATTTTTGTGATGCTCGTCAGGGGGGCGGAGCCTATGGAAAAACGCCAGCAACG
CGGCCTTTTTACGGTTCCTGGCCTTTTGCTGGCCTTTTGCTCACATGTTCTTTCCTGCGTTATCCCCTGA
TTCTGTGGATAACCGTATTACCGCCTTTGAGTGAGCTGATACCGCTCGCCGCAGCCGAACGACCGAGCGC
AGCGAGTCAGTGAGCGAGGAAGCGGAAGAGCGCCTGATGCGGTATTTTCTCCTTACGCATCTGTGCGGTA
TTTCACACCGCATATATGGTGCACTCTCAGTACAATCTGCTCTGATGCCGCATAGTTAAGCCAGTATACA
CTCCGCTATCGCTACGTGACTGGGTCATGGCTGCGCCCCGACACCCGCCAACACCCGCTGACGCGCCCTG
ACGGGCTTGTCTGCTCCCGGCATCCGCTTACAGACAAGCTGTGACCGTCTCCGGGAGCTGCATGTGTCAG
AGGTTTTCACCGTCATCACCGAAACGCGCGAGGCAGCTGCGGTAAAGCTCATCAGCGTGGTCGTGAAGCG
ATTCACAGATGTCTGCCTGTTCATCCGCGTCCAGCTCGTTGAGTTTCTCCAGAAGCGTTAATGTCTGGCT
TCTGATAAAGCGGGCCATGTTAAGGGCGGTTTTTTCCTGTTTGGTCACTGATGCCTCCGTGTAAGGGGGA
TTTCTGTTCATGGGGGTAATGATACCGATGAAACGAGAGAGGATGCTCACGATACGGGTTACTGATGATG
AACATGCCCGGTTACTGGAACGTTGTGAGGGTAAACAACTGGCGGTATGGATGCGGCGGGACCAGAGAAA
AATCACTCAGGGTCAATGCCAGCGCTTCGTTAATACAGATGTAGGTGTTCCACAGGGTAGCCAGCAGCAT
CCTGCGATGCAGATCCGGAACATAATGGTGCAGGGCGCTGACTTCCGCGTTTCCAGACTTTACGAAACAC
GGAAACCGAAGACCATTCATGTTGTTGCTCAGGTCGCAGACGTTTTGCAGCAGCAGTCGCTTCACGTTCG
CTCGCGTATCGGTGATTCATTCTGCTAACCAGTAAGGCAACCCCGCCAGCCTAGCCGGGTCCTCAACGAC
AGGAGCACGATCATGCGCACCCGTGGCCAGGACCCAACGCTGCCCGAGATCTCGATCCCGCGAAATTAAT
ACGACTCACTATAGGGAGACCACAACGGTTTCCCTCTAGAAATAATTTTGTTTAACTTTAAGAAGGAGAT
ATACATATGATGAGCGAAACCGCCCCCCTGCCCTCTGCTTCCAGTGCTTTAGAAGATAAAGCAGCCTCTG
CCCCCGTTGTGGGCATTATCATGGGCAGCCAGTCAGACTTCGAAACCATGCGCCATGCAGACGCATTGCT
GACAGAGCTGGAAATTCCGCATGAAACCCTCATTGTTTCAGCAAATCGTACGCCAGACCGGTTGGCGGAT
TATGCGCGTACGGCAGCCGAACGCGGCCTGAATGTGATTATTGCTGGGGCCGGTGGAGCTGCACATCTGC
CGGGTATGTGTGCGGCATGGACACGCCTGCCCGTGCTGGGTGTTCCAGTAGAATCTCGCGCTCTTAAAGG
CATGGACAGCCTGCTTTCCATTGTGCAGATGCCCGGCGGCGTGCCTGTGGGCACTTTGGCTATTGGGGCA
TCCGGCGCCAAAAATGCCGCCTTGCTGGCCGCCTCCATTCTTGCACTGTATAACCCGGCCCTTGCCGCAC
GCCTTGAAACATTTCGCGCATTGCAGACGGCCTCTGTCCCCAACTCTCCCATTACCGAAGATAAATGAGA
ATTCGAGCTCCGTCGACAAGCTTGCGGCCGCACTCGAGCACCACCACCACCACCACTGAGATCCGGCTGC
TAACAAAGCCCGAAAGGAAGCTGAGTTGGCTGCTGCCACCGCTGAGCAATAACTAGCATAACCCCTTGGG
GCCTCTAAACGGGTCTTGAGGGGTTTTTTGCTGAAAGGAGGAACTATATCCGGAT
