>Addgene plasmid #71598 | pJK508 | addgene partial sequence | sequence record 134338 | T7 5'-TAATACGACTCACTATAGGG-3'
AATAATTTTGTTTAACTTTAAGAAGGAGATATACATATGATGAGCGAAACCGCCCCCCTGCCCTCTGCTT
CCAGTGCTTTAGAAGATAAAGCAGCCTCTGCCCCCGTTGTGGGCATTATCATGGGCAGCCAGTCAGACTT
CGAAACCATGCGCCATGCAGACGCATTGCTGACAGAGCTGGAAATTCCGCATGAAACCCTCATTGTTTCA
GCAAATCGTACGCCAGACCGGTTGGCGGATTATGCGCGTACGGCAGCCGAACGCGGCCTGAATGTGATTA
TTGCTGGGGCCGGTGGAGCTGCACATCTGCCGGGTATGTGTGCGGCATGGACACGCCTGCCCGTGCTGGG
TGTTCCAGTAGAATCTCGCGCTCTTAAAGGCATGGACAGCCTGCTTTCCATTGTGCAGATGCCCGGCGGC
GTGCCTGTGGGCACTTTGGCTATTGGGGCATCCGGCGCCAAAAATGCCGCCTTGCTGGCCGCCTCCATTC
TTGCACTGTATAACCCGGCCCTTGCCGCACGCCTTGAAACATTTCGCGCATTGCAGACGGCCTCTGTCCC
CAACTCTCCCATTACCGAAGATAAATGAGAATTCGAGCTCCGTCGACAAGCTTGCGGCCGCACTCGAGCA
CCACCACCACCACCACTGAGATCCGGCTGCTAACAAAGCCCGAAAGGAAGCTGAGTTGGCTGCTGCCACC
GCTGAGCAATAACTAGCATAACCCCTTGGGGCCTCTAAACGGGTCTTGAGGGGTTTTTTGCTGAAAGGAG
GAACTATATCCGGATTGGCGAATGGG
[124 nt withheld, positions 797-920]
C
[53 nt withheld, positions 922-974]
