>Addgene plasmid #71598 | pJK508 | addgene partial sequence | sequence record 134339 | T7term 5'-GCTAGTTATTGCTCAGCGG-3'
TTTCGGGCTTTGTTAGCAGCCGGATCTCAGTGGTGGTGGTGGTGGTGCTCGAGTGCGGCCGCAAGCTTGT
CGACGGAGCTCGAATTCTCATTTATCTTCGGTAATGGGAGAGTTGGGGACAGAGGCCGTCTGCAATGCGC
GAAATGTTTCAAGGCGTGCGGCAAGGGCCGGGTTATACAGTGCAAGAATGGAGGCGGCCAGCAAGGCGGC
ATTTTTGGCGCCGGATGCCCCAATAGCCAAAGTGCCCACAGGCACGCCGCCGGGCATCTGCACAATGGAA
AGCAGGCTGTCCATGCCTTTAAGAGCGCGAGATTCTACTGGAACACCCAGCACGGGCAGGCGTGTCCATG
CCGCACACATACCCGGCAGATGTGCAGCTCCACCGGCCCCAGCAATAATCACATTCAGGCCGCGTTCGGC
TGCCGTACGCGCATAATCCGCCAACCGGTCTGGCGTACGATTTGCTGAAACAATGAGGGTTTCATGCGGA
ATTTCCAGCTCTGTCAGCAATGCGTCTGCATGGCGCATGGTTTCGAAGTCTGACTGGCTGCCCATGATAA
TGCCCACAACGGGGGCAGAGGCTGCTTTATCTTCTAAAGCACTGGAAGCAGAGGGCAGGGGGGCGGTTTC
GCTCATCATATGTATATCTCCTTCTTAAAGTTAAACAAAATTATTTCTAGAGGGAAACCGTTGTGGTCTC
CCTATAGTGAGTCGTATTAATTTCGCGGGATCGAGATCTCGGGCAGCGTTGGGTCCTGGCCACGGGTGCG
CATGATCGTGCTCCTGTCGTTGAGGACCCGGCTAGGCTGGCGGGGTTGCCTTACTGGTTAGCAGAATGAA
TCACCGATACGCGAGCGAACGTGAAGCGACTGCTGCTGCAAAACGTCTGCGACCTGAGCAACAACATGAA
TGGTCTTCGGTTTCCGTGTTTCGTAAAGTCTGGAAACGCGGAAGTCAGCGCCCTGCACCATTATGTTCCG
GATCTGCATCGCAGGATGCTGCTGGCTACCCTGTGGAACACCTACATCTGTATTAACGAAGCGCTGGCAT
TGACCCTGAGTGATTTTTCTCTGGTCCCGCCGCATCC
